Addgene plasmid #78916: HA-BAP1-C91G-GFP
Purpose: Mammalian expression of BAP1 with C91G and an EGFP fusion
Depositing lab: Michael Hendzel. Publication: Germline mutations in BAP1 impair its function in DNA double-strand break repair. Ismail IH, Davidson R, Gagne JP, Xu ZZ, Poirier GG, Hendzel MJ. Cancer Res. 2014 Aug 15;74(16):4282-94. doi: 10.1158/0008-5472.CAN-13-3109. Epub 2014 Jun 3. PubMed 24894717.
Backbone
  Vector backbone: pEGFP-N1
  Backbone manufacturer: Clontech
  Backbone size w/o insert (bp): 4700
  Vector type: Mammalian Expression
  Selectable markers: Neomycin (select with G418)
Growth in bacteria
  Bacterial resistance: Kanamycin, 50 μg/mL
  Growth temperature: 37°C
  Growth strain: DH5alpha
  Copy number: High Copy
Gene/Insert
  Gene/Insert name: BAP1
  Species: H. sapiens (human)
  Mutation: C91G
  Entrez Gene: BAP1 (a.k.a. HUCEP-13, KURIS, TPDS1, UBM2, UCHL2, UVM2, hucep-6)
  Promoter: CMV
  Tag / fusion protein: HA (N terminal on insert); EGFP (C terminal on backbone)
  Cloning method: Restriction Enzyme; 5′ cloning site EcoRI (unknown if destroyed); 3′ cloning site BamHI (unknown if destroyed)
  Sequencing primers: 5′ CMV-F; 3′ SV40pA-R
Terms and licenses: Academic/Nonprofit Terms; Industry Terms: Not Available to Industry
How to cite: HA-BAP1-C91G-GFP was a gift from Michael Hendzel (Addgene plasmid # 78916 ; http://n2t.net/addgene:78916 ; RRID:Addgene_78916)
