[The description below was written by a language model from this plasmid's Addgene catalogue record.]
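Description:
HA-BAP1-C91G-GFP is a mammalian expression plasmid built on the Clontech pEGFP-N1 backbone (about 4.7 kb without insert). It is maintained as a high-copy plasmid in E. coli under kanamycin selection. The same resistance cassette confers neomycin resistance in mammalian cells, so stable transfectants can be selected with G418. No feature table accompanies the record, so details such as the origin of replication and polyadenylation signal are not itemised, although the listed 3′ sequencing primer points to an SV40 polyadenylation region downstream of the coding sequence.

The payload is human BAP1 (BRCA1-associated protein 1, a ubiquitin C-terminal hydrolase family deubiquitinase) carrying a C91G substitution. It was cloned between the EcoRI and BamHI sites of the multiple cloning site and is expressed from the CMV immediate-early promoter. The insert supplies an N-terminal HA epitope tag, and the open reading frame continues into the backbone-encoded EGFP, so the product is an HA-BAP1(C91G)-EGFP fusion. The protein can therefore be detected or immunoprecipitated through the HA tag and followed by fluorescence microscopy in live or fixed cells. Cysteine 91 is generally known as the catalytic nucleophile of the BAP1 deubiquitinase domain, so this substitution is expected to impair enzymatic activity, though the record does not state the functional consequence.

The associated publication concerns germline BAP1 mutations and their effect on DNA double-strand break repair. This suggests the construct is used to compare the localisation and repair-related behaviour of the mutant with wild-type BAP1 in transfected mammalian cells.
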