>Addgene plasmid #78916 | HA-BAP1-C91G-GFP | addgene partial sequence | sequence record 150400 | CMV-F 5'-CGCAAATGGGCGGTAGGCGTG-3'
ACCGTCAGATCCGCTAGCGCTACCGGACTCAGATCTCGAGCTCAAGCTTCGAATTCCAATGGCTTACCCA
TACGATGTTCCAGATTACGCTATGAATAAGGGCTGGCTGGAGCTGGAGAGCGACCCAGGCCTCTTCACCC
TGCTCGTGGAAGATTTCGGTGTCAAGGGGGTGCAAGTGGAGGAGATCTACGACCTTCAGAGCAAATGTCA
GGGCCCTGTATATGGATTTATCTTCCTGTTCAAATGGATCGAAGAGCGCCGGTCCCGGCGAAAGGTCTCT
ACCTTGGTGGATGATACGTCCGTGATTGATGATGATATTGTGAATAACATGTTCTTTGCCCACCAGCTGA
TACCCAACTCTGGTGCAACTCATGCCTTGCTGAGCGTGCTCCTGAACTGCAGCAGCGTGGACCTGGGACC
CACCCTGAGTCGCATGAAGGACTTCACCAAGGGTTTCAGCCCTGAGAGCAAAGGATATGCGATTGGCAAT
GCCCCGGAGTTGGCCAAGGCCCATAATAGCCATGCCAGGCCCGAGCCACGTCACCTCCCTGAGAAGCAGA
ATGGCCTTAGTGCAGTGCGGACCATGGAGGCGTTCCACTTTGTCAGCTATGTGCCTATCACAGGCCGGCT
CTTTGAGCTGGATGGGCTGAAGGTCTACCCCATTGACCATGGGCCCTGGGGGGAGGACGAGGAGTGGACA
GACAAGGCCCGGCGGGTCATCATGGAGCGTATCGGCCTCGCCACTGCAGGG
