>Addgene plasmid #78916 | HA-BAP1-C91G-GFP | addgene partial sequence | sequence record 150401 | EGFP-N 5'-CGTCGCCGTCCAGCTCGACCAG-3'
CCTTGCTCACCATGGTGGCGACCGGTGGATCCGCCTGGCGCTTGGCCTTGTAGGGGCGAGAGCGTTTCCG
CCGGTCAGGCTTCCTCTGCTTGTGGAGCCGGCCGATGCTGACCCCTTGGCGCCGCCGCACGGAGATGTTC
TGCTCCACTAGGTTGGCCAGCATGCCTTCCTGAGCCAGCATGGAGATAAAGGTGCAGATGAACTCATCGT
AGTTGTGGGTCCTTCTCTGGTCATCAATCTTGAACTTCTTCCTCTTCTCTACCTCCTCCTTGAGGCACGC
CTCATAGTTTGCAATCTCAGCCTCCACACACTTCAGCAGTGCCAGCAGCTCCTTGGGTGAGTATTTCTCC
CCACTCAAGGGCTCGCCAGGCCTCACCATCCCCGTCTTCTCTCTGCTGTCCGTGGCTTCCACGACCTCCT
TCTCCACTGGGCTGCTGGACCCCTGGCTGCCTTGGATTGGTCTGATGGAGGGCGAGGAACCCTTCCCACC
CTCTGTCAGCGCCAGGGGACTCAGCACCCCATCCTCAGCCAGGTGCAGCAGGCCTGTGCTGATGACAGGA
CCCAGATCACGGACAGCACGGTTGTAGCGTATGCAGTCAACACGCAGCAGGCTGTCATCCTCTCCAAAAA
GCACCTTGGAGATGTGGGAGGTGACAGGGCTGGAGGGCCGCGTCGGGTTGGCTGAGCGGATAGGCGAGCG
CAGTGGCGAGTTGAAAGCACTGCCGATCTCAGAGGCCGTGTCTGTACTCTCATTGCTGGGGGTGGGTGAG
GGCTGCGAGTGTGTGGGCACTGCCACAGCCGGACTCCCAGCCC
